Addgene plasmid #33037: pCMX-Gal4-TEAD1-L272A
Depositing lab: Kunliang Guan. Depositing organization: University of California, San Diego (UCSD). Publication: Structural insights into the YAP and TEAD complex. Li Z, Zhao B, Wang P, Chen F, Dong Z, Yang H, Guan KL, Xu Y. Genes Dev. 2010 Feb 1;24(3):235-40. 10.1101/gad.1865810 PubMed 20123905.
Backbone
  Vector backbone: pCMX
  Backbone size w/o insert (bp): 4500
  Vector type: Mammalian Expression
Growth in bacteria
  Bacterial resistance: Ampicillin, 100 μg/mL
  Growth temperature: 37°C
  Growth strain: DH5alpha
  Copy number: Unknown
Gene/Insert
  Gene/Insert name: TEAD1
  Species: H. sapiens (human)
  Mutation: L272A
  Entrez Gene: TEAD1 (a.k.a. AA, NTEF-1, REF1, TCF-13, TCF13, TEAD-1, TEF-1)
  Tag / fusion protein: Gal4 (N terminal on insert)
Terms and licenses: Academic/Nonprofit Terms; Industry Terms: Not Available to Industry
How to cite: pCMX-Gal4-TEAD1-L272A was a gift from Kunliang Guan (Addgene plasmid # 33037 ; http://n2t.net/addgene:33037 ; RRID:Addgene_33037)
