[The description below was written by a language model from this plasmid's Addgene catalogue record.]
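Description:
pCMX-Gal4-TEAD1-L272A is a mammalian expression plasmid built on the pCMX backbone (about 4.5 kb without the insert), propagated in E. coli under ampicillin selection. The record does not give the copy number, the origin of replication or an explicit promoter. The pCMX name suggests a CMV-driven vector family, but no feature table is available to confirm the regulatory elements, and no mammalian selection marker is listed.

The insert is human TEAD1 (also known as TEF-1), a TEA-domain transcription factor, carrying the point mutation L272A and fused at its N terminus to Gal4. In fusions of this kind the Gal4 portion normally supplies a heterologous DNA-binding domain, so the chimeric protein can be recruited to Gal4 upstream activating sites on a co-transfected reporter. Reporter output then depends on the coactivators that the TEAD1 portion is able to recruit, rather than on TEAD1's own DNA binding. The record does not say whether the full-length TEAD1 coding sequence or only a fragment is present, nor which part of Gal4 is included.

The plasmid is associated with a structural study of the YAP–TEAD complex, so the L272A substitution was most plausibly made to test the contribution of that residue to the interaction with YAP. That would be done by comparing the mutant with the wild-type Gal4-TEAD1 fusion in transfected mammalian cells, although the record does not describe the mutation's effect.
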