>Addgene plasmid #33037 | pCMX-Gal4-TEAD1-L272A | addgene partial sequence | sequence record 41517 | Gal4_N-term
GAGTGACTCTGCAGATAAGCCAATTGACAATGATGCAGAAGGGGTCTGGAGCCCCGACATCGAGCAAAGC
TTTCAGGAGGCCCTGGCTATCTATCCACCATGTGGGAGGAGGAAAATCATCTTATCAGACGAAGGCAAAA
TGTATGGTAGGAATGAATTGATAGCCAGATACATCAAACTCAGGACAGGCAAGACGAGGACCAGAAAACA
GGTGTCTAGTCACATTCAGGTTCTTGCCAGAAGGAAATCTCGTGATTTTCATTCCAAGCTAAAGGATCAG
ACTGCAAAGGATAAGGCCCTGCAGCACATGGCGGCCATGTCCTCAGCCCAGATCGTCTCGGCCACTGCCA
TTCATAACAAGCTGGGGCTGCCTGGGATTCCACGCCCGACCTTCCCAGGGGCGCCGGGGTTCTGGCCGGG
AATGATTCAAACAGGGCAGCCAGGATCCTCACAAGACGTCAAGCCTTTTGTGCAGCAGGCCTACCCCATC
CAGCCAGCGGTCACAGCCCCCATTCCAGGGTTTGAGCCTGCATCGGCCCCAGCTCCCTCAGTCCCTGCCT
GGCAAGGTCGCTCCATTGGCACAACCAAGCTTCGCCTGGTGGAATTTTCAGCTTTTCTCGAGCAGCAGCG
AGACCCAGACTCGTACAACAAACACCTCTTCGTGCACATTGGGCATGCCAACCATTCTTACAGTGACCCA
TTGCTTGAATCAGTGGACATTCGTCAGATTTATGACAAATTTCCTGAAAAGAAAGGTGGCTTAAAGGAAC
TGTTTGGAAAGGGCCCTCAAAATGCCTTCTTCGCCGTAAAATTCTGGGCTGATTTAAACTGCAATATTCA
AGATGATGCTGGG
