>Addgene plasmid #33037 | pCMX-Gal4-TEAD1-L272A | addgene partial sequence | sequence record 43070 | SV40pA-R 5'-GAAATTTGTGATGCTATTGC-3'
GCATAACAGTTAACAACAACAATTGCATTCATTTTATGTTTCAGGTTCAGGGGGAGGTGTGGGAGGTTTT
TTAAAGCAAGTAAAACCTCTACAAATGTGGTATGGCTGATTATGATCTCTAGTCAAGGCACTATACATCA
AATATTTTTCCATAATTTTCTTGTATAGCAGTGCAGCTTTTTCCTTTGTGGTGTAAATAGCAAAGCAAGC
AAGAGTTCTATTACTAAACACAGCATGACTCAAAAAACTTAGCAATTCTGAAGGAAAGTCCTTGGGGTCT
TCTACCTTTCTCTTCTTTTTTGGAGGAGTAGAATGTTGAGAGTCAGCAGTAGCCTCATCATCACTAGATG
GCATTTCTTCTGAGCAAAACAGGTTTTCCTCATTAAAGGCATTCCACCACTGCTCCCATTCATCAGTTCC
ATAGGTTGGAATCTAAAATACACAAACAATTAGAATCAGTAGTTTAACACATTATACACTTAAAAATTTT
ATATTTACCTTAGAGCTTTAAATCTCTGTAGGTAGTTTGTCCAATTATGTCACACCACAGAAGTAAGGTT
CCTTCACAAAGATCCTCTAGCTACCTAGCTAGCTGGCCAGGATCCTGATATCTGGTACCGTCGACTCAGT
CCTTTACAAGCCTGTAAATATGATGTTGTGCTCCGTGTTCACTATTTGAAACTTCAAACACACAGGCCAT
GCAGAGTAGAGTTTCTTGTGTATCCCTGTTTGTTACCACCAATAAAATTGTGAAGTTTTCCAAAACACTG
TTCATCATATATTTCTCTGGTAAGTGTTTGAGCTTGTGGATGAAGTTGATCATATATTCACACATTGGGG
AGC
